Addgene plasmid #12104: pCB6-HFE-EGFP
Depositing lab: Pamela Bjorkman. Depositing organization: California Institute of Technology. Publication: HFE and transferrin directly compete for transferrin receptor in solution and at the cell surface. Giannetti AM, Bjorkman PJ. J Biol Chem. 2004 Jun 11. 279(24):25866-75. 10.1074/jbc.M401467200 PubMed 15056661.
Backbone
  Vector backbone: pCB6
  Backbone manufacturer: Ira Mellman, Yale University
  Vector type: Mammalian Expression
Growth in bacteria
  Bacterial resistance: Ampicillin, 100 μg/mL
  Growth temperature: 37°C
  Growth strain: DH5alpha
  Copy number: Unknown
Gene/Insert
  Gene/Insert name: HFE (alt names: hemochromatosis protein; MHC class I-like protein HFE; hereditary hemochromatosis protein HLA-H)
  Species: H. sapiens (human)
  Insert size (bp): 1044
  GenBank ID: Q30201
  Entrez Gene: HFE (a.k.a. HFE1, HH, HLA-H, MVCD7, TFQTL2)
  Tag / fusion protein: EGFP (C terminal on insert)
  Cloning method: Restriction Enzyme
  Sequencing primers: 5′ unknown; 3′ unknown
Terms and licenses: Academic/Nonprofit Terms; Industry Terms: Not Available to Industry
How to cite: pCB6-HFE-EGFP was a gift from Pamela Bjorkman (Addgene plasmid # 12104 ; http://n2t.net/addgene:12104 ; RRID:Addgene_12104)
