[The description below was written by a language model from this plasmid's Addgene catalogue record.]
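Description:
pCB6-HFE-EGFP is a mammalian expression plasmid built on the pCB6 backbone and carrying the human HFE gene fused at its C terminus to EGFP. It is propagated in E. coli under ampicillin selection. The record does not give the copy number, the origin of replication, the promoter driving the insert, or any marker for selection in mammalian cells, and no feature table is available to confirm these elements.

The insert is about 1 kb, a length consistent with the full HFE coding sequence, and was introduced by restriction enzyme cloning. HFE, also known as the hereditary hemochromatosis protein or HLA-H, is an MHC class I-like membrane protein involved in iron homeostasis. It is known for binding the transferrin receptor. Because EGFP is placed at the C-terminal end of HFE, the fluorescent tag should sit on the cytoplasmic tail side of this type I membrane protein. This leaves the extracellular domains that contact the transferrin receptor unmodified, and the fusion protein can be followed by fluorescence in living or fixed cells.

The associated publication examined competition between HFE and transferrin for the transferrin receptor, both in solution and at the cell surface. This suggests the construct was used to express fluorescently tagged HFE in cultured mammalian cells so that its expression, localisation and receptor interactions could be monitored. More generally, it suits studies of HFE trafficking, surface expression and its role in regulating iron uptake through the transferrin receptor.
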