>Addgene plasmid #12104 | pCB6-HFE-EGFP | addgene partial sequence | sequence record 18689 | EGFP-N 5'-CGTCGCCGTCCAGCTCGACCAG-3'
ACNCCGGTNAAGCTCCTCGCCCTTGCTCACCTCGAGCTCACGTTCAGCTAAGACGTAGTGCCCCATGGCT
CCTCTTGAACCCTGCCTCTTCCTTAATATTATGAACAAAATTCCAATGAACAAGATGACGACAAAAACAG
CAATTCCACTGATGACTCCAATGACTAGGGTGCCAGACGGTGAGGGCTCCCAGATCACAATGAGGGGCTG
ATCCAGGCCTGGGTGCTCCACCTGGCACGTATATCTCTGCTCTTCCCCAGGGGGTACAGCCAAGGTTATC
CAGCCCTGGTAGGTCCCATCCCCATTGGGCAATACGTCTTTAGGTTCGAACTCCTTGGCATCCATTGGCT
GCTTATCCTTCAGCCACTTCATGGTGATGTTCTGGGGGTAGTAGTTCAAGGCCCGACACCGTAGAGTGGT
CACTGAAGAGGTCACATGATGTGTCACCTTCACCAAAGGAGGCACTTGTTGGTCCAAAACACCTCTCCCC
AGCTCCAGCAACTGCTGCAGCTGTGCAGGGCAGTCCCTCTCCAGGTAGGCCCTGTTCTGCCTGGCCCGAA
TCTTGTGCCTTTCCCACTCCAGCTTGGTGGGCCAGGCCCTGGGTTCTGCTGCTCTCCAATCCAGTGTGTC
AGGGCAGAATTCAAGGTGGTCCTGCCCATCATACCCGTACTTCCAGTAGCCCTCGGTACTGTTGTCTTCT
TGCATTTCACAGCCCAGGATGACCTGCAGGGTGTGGGACTCCTTGCTGTGGTTGTGATTTTCATAATANC
CANAAGTCAACAGTGAACATGTGATCCACCCTTTCAANTCTGACTCAGCTGCAGCACATCTGGTTGAANT
CTACTGNAACC
